>Addgene plasmid #184044 | H2B-GFP-INCENP∆cen | addgene full sequence | sequence record 419560 | Addgene NGS Result
TAGTTATTAATAGTAATCAATTACGGGGTCATTAGTTCATAGCCCATATATGGAGTTCCGCGTTACATAA
CTTACGGTAAATGGCCCGCCTGGCTGACCGCCCAACGACCCCCGCCCATTGACGTCAATAATGACGTATG
TTCCCATAGTAACGCCAATAGGGACTTTCCATTGACGTCAATGGGTGGAGTATTTACGGTAAACTGCCCA
CTTGGCAGTACATCAAGTGTATCATATGCCAAGTACGCCCCCTATTGACGTCAATGACGGTAAATGGCCC
GCCTGGCATTATGCCCAGTACATGACCTTATGGGACTTTCCTACTTGGCAGTACATCTACGTATTAGTCA
TCGCTATTACCATGGTGATGCGGTTTTGGCAGTACATCAATGGGCGTGGATAGCGGTTTGACTCACGGGG
ATTTCCAAGTCTCCACCCCATTGACGTCAATGGGAGTTTGTTTTGGCACCAAAATCAACGGGACTTTCCA
AAATGTCGTAACAACTCCGCCCCATTGACGCAAATGGGCGGTAGGCGTGTACGGTGGGAGGTCTATATAA
GCAGAGCTGGTTTAGTGAACCGTCAGATCCGCTAGCATGCCAGAGCCAGCGAAGTCTGCTCCCGCCCCGA
AAAAGGGCTCCAAGAAGGCGGTGACTAAGGCGCAGAAGAAAGGCGGCAAGAAGCGCAAGCGCAGCCGCAA
GGAGAGCTATTCCATCTATGTGTACAAGGTTCTGAAGCAGGTCCACCCTGACACCGGCATTTCGTCCAAG
GCCATGGGCATCATGAATTCGTTTGTGAACGACATTTTCGAGCGCATCGCAGGTGAGGCTTCCCGCCTGG
CGCATTACAACAAGCGCTCGACCATCACCTCCAGGGAGATCCAGACGGCCGTGCGCCTGCTGCTGCCTGG
GGAGTTGGCCAAGCACGCCGTGTCCGAGGGTACTAAGGCCATCACCAAGTACACCAGCGCTAAGGATCCA
CCGGTCGCCACCATGGTGAGCAAGGGCGAGGAGCTGTTCACCGGGGTGGTGCCCATCCTGGTCGAGCTGG
ACGGCGACGTAAACGGCCACAAGTTCAGCGTGTCCGGCGAGGGCGAGGGCGATGCCACCTACGGCAAGCT
GACCCTGAAGTTCATCTGCACCACCGGCAAGCTGCCCGTGCCCTGGCCCACCCTCGTGACCACCCTGACC
TACGGCGTGCAGTGCTTCAGCCGCTACCCCGACCACATGAAGCAGCACGACTTCTTCAAGTCCGCCATGC
CCGAAGGCTACGTCCAGGAGCGCACCATCTTCTTCAAGGACGACGGCAACTACAAGACCCGCGCCGAGGT
GAAGTTCGAGGGCGACACCCTGGTGAACCGCATCGAGCTGAAGGGCATCGACTTCAAGGAGGACGGCAAC
ATCCTGGGGCACAAGCTGGAGTACAACTACAACAGCCACAACGTCTATATCATGGCCGACAAGCAGAAGA
ACGGCATCAAGGTGAACTTCAAGATCCGCCACAACATCGAGGACGGCAGCGTGCAGCTCGCCGACCACTA
CCAGCAGAACACCCCCATCGGCGACGGCCCCGTGCTGCTGCCCGACAACCACTACCTGAGCACCCAGTCC
GCCCTGAGCAAAGACCCCAACGAGAAGCGCGATCACATGGTCCTGCTGGAGTTCGTGACCGCCGCCGGGA
TCACTCTCGGCATGGACGAGCTGTACAAGTCCGGACTCAGATCTCGAGTCAGCAAAGAGCCAGAGCTGAT
GCCCAAAACACCTTCTCAGAAGAACCGACGGAAGAAGAGACGGATTTCTTATGTTCAGGATGAAAACAGA
GATCCCATCAGGAGAAGGTTATCCCGCAGAAAGTCTCGGAGCAGCCAGCTGAGCTCCCGACGCCTCCGCA
GCAAGGACAGTGTAGAGAAGCTGGCTACAGTGGTCGGGGAGAACGGCTCCGTTCTGCGGCGTGTGACCCG
TGCTGCGGCTGCAGCTGCCGCGGCTACCATGGCATTGGCTGCACCTTCTTCACCCACCCCTGAGTCTCCC
ACGATGCTGACTAAGAAGCCCGAGGATAACCACACCCAGTGCCAGCTGGTGCCTGTGGTGGAGATCGGCA
TCAGTGAGCGCCAGAATGCTGAGCAGCATGTCACCCAGCTCATGTCCACCGAGCCTCTGCCCCGCACTCT
GTCCCCGACTCCAGCTTCAGCCACAGCTCCAACCTCCCAGGGCATCCCGACATCAGATGAGGAATCAACA
CCTAAGAAGTCGAAGGCCAGGATACTGGAGTCCATCACAGTGAGCTCCCTGATGGCTACACCCCAGGACC
CCAAGGGTCAAGGGGTCGGGACGGGGCGGTCTGCGTCTAAGCTCAGGATTGCGCAGGTCTCCCCTGGCCC
ACGGGACTCGCCAGCCTTTCCAGATTCTCCATGGCGGGAGCGGGTGCTGGCTCCCATCCTGCCGGATAAC
TTCTCCACGCCCACGGGCTCTCGCACGGACTCTCAATCGGTGCGGCACAGCCCGATCGCCCCGTCTTCCC
CGAGTCCCCGAGTCTTAGCCCAGAAGTACTCTCTGGTGGCCAAACAGGAAAGTGTTGTCCGCAGGGCGAG
CAGAAGGCTTGCCAAGAAGACTGCCGAAGAGCCAGCTGCCTCTGGCCGCATCATCTGTCACAGTTACCTG
GAGAGGCTCCTGAATGTTGAGGTGCCCCAGAAAGTTGGTTCTGAGCAGAAGGAACCCCCCGAGGAGGCTG
AGCCTGTGGCGGCAGCTGAGCCAGAGGTCCCTGAGAACAACGGAAATAACTCGTGGCCCCACAATGACAC
AGAGATCGCCAACAGCACACCCAACCCGAAGCCTGCAGCCAGCAGCCCGGAAACACCCTCTGCAGGGCAG
CAAGAGGCCAAGACGGACCAAGCAGATGGACCCAGAGAGCCACCGCAGAGTGCCAGGAGGAAGCGCAGCT
ACAAGCAGGCCGTGAGTGAGCTGGACGAGGAGCAGCACCTGGAGGATGAGGAGCTGCAGCCCCCCAGGAG
CAAGACCCCTTCCTCACCCTGCCCAGCCAGCAAGGTGGTACGGCCCCTCCGGACCTTTCTGCACACAGTG
CAGAGGAACCAGATGCTCACGACCCCGACCTCAGCCCCACGCAGCGTCATGAAGTCCTTTATTAAGCGCA
ACACTCCCCTGCGCATGGACCCCAAGTGCAGCTTCGTCGAGAAGGAGCGGCAGCGCCTGGAGAATCTGCG
GCGGAAGGAGGAGGCCGAGCAGCTGCGCAGGCAGAAGGTGGAGGAGGACAAGCGGCGGCGGCTGGAGGAG
GTGAAGCTGAAGCGTGAGGAACGCCTCCGCAAGGTGCTGCAGGCCCGCGAGCGGGTGGAGCAGATGAAGG
AGGAGAAGAAGAAGCAGATTGAGCAGAAGTTTGCTCAGATCGACGAGAAGACTGAGAAGGCCAAGGAGGA
GCGGCTGGCAGAGGAGAAGGCCAAGAAAAAGGCGGCGGCCAAGAAGATGGAGGAGGTGGAAGCACGCAGG
AAGCAGGAAGAGGATGCACGTAGGCTCAGGTGGCTGCAGCAGGAGGAGGAAGAGCGGCGGCACCAAGAGC
TGCTGCAGAAGAAGAAGGAAGAGGAGCAGGAGCGGCTGCGGAAGGCGGCCGAGGCTAAGCGGCTGGCAGA
GCAGCGGGAGCAGGAGCGGCGGGAGCAGGAGCGGCGCGAGCAGGAGCGGCGCGAGCAGGAGCGGCGGGAG
CAGGAGCGGCGCGAGCAGGAGCGACAGCTGGCAGAGCAGGAGCGTCGGCGGGAGCAGGAGCGGCTCCAGG
CCGAGAGGGAGCTGCAGGAGCGGGAGAAGGCCCTGCGGCTGCAGAAGGAGCAGCTGCAGAGGGAACTGGA
GGAGAAGAAGAAGAAGGAAGAGCAGCAGCGTCTGGCTGAGCGGCAGCTGCAGGAGGAGCAAGAGAAGAAA
GCCAAGGAGGCAGCAGGGGCCAGCAAGGCCCTGAATGTGACTGTGGACGTGCAGTCTCCAGCTTGTACCT
CATATCAGATGACTCCGCAAGGGCACAGGGCCCCTCCCAAGATCAACCCAGATAACTACGGGATGGATCT
GAATAGCGACGACTCCACCGATGATGAGGCCCATCCCCGGAAGCCCATCCCCACCTGGGCCCGAGGCACC
CCGCTCAGCCAGGCTATCATTCACCAGTACTACCACCCACCGAACCTTCTGGAGCTCTTTGGAACCATTC
TCCCACTGGACTTGGAGGATATCTTCAAGAAGAGCAAGCCCCGCTATCACAAGCGCACCAGCTCTGCTGT
CTGGAACTCACCGCCCCTGCAGGGCGCCAGGGTCCCCAGCAGCCTGGCCTACAGCCTGAAGAAGTAAAAG
CTTCGAATTCTGCAGTCGACGGTACCGCGGGCCCGGGATCCACCGGATCTAGATAACTGATCATAATCAG
CCATACCACATTTGTAGAGGTTTTACTTGCTTTAAAAAACCTCCCACACCTCCCCCTGAACCTGAAACAT
AAAATGAATGCAATTGTTGTTGTTAACTTGTTTATTGCAGCTTATAATGGTTACAAATAAAGCAATAGCA
TCACAAATTTCACAAATAAAGCATTTTTTTCACTGCATTCTAGTTGTGGTTTGTCCAAACTCATCAATGT
ATCTTAACGCGTAAATTGTAAGCGTTAATATTTTGTTAAAATTCGCGTTAAATTTTTGTTAAATCAGCTC
ATTTTTTAACCAATAGGCCGAAATCGGCAAAATCCCTTATAAATCAAAAGAATAGACCGAGATAGGGT
[37 nt withheld, positions 4759-4795]
AAAGAACGTGGACTCCAACGTCAAAGG
[49 nt withheld, positions 4823-4871]
T
[91 nt withheld, positions 4873-4963]
G
[124 nt withheld, positions 4965-5088]
CAGGTGGCACTTTTCGGGGAAATGTGCGCGGAACCCCTATTTGTTTATTTTTCTAAATACATTCAAATAT
GTATCCGCTCATGAGACAATAACCCTGATAAATGCTTCAATAATATTGAAAAAGGAAGAGTCCTGAGGCG
GAAAGAACCAGCTGTGGAATGTGTGTCAGTTAGGGTGTGGAAAGTCCCCAGGCTCCCCAGCAGGCAGAAG
TATGCAAAGCATGCATCTCAATTAGTCAGCAACCAGGTGTGGAAAGTCCCCAGGCTCCCCAGCAGGCAGA
AGTATGCAAAGCATGCATCTCAATTAGTCAGCAACCATAGTCCCGCCCCTAACTCCGCCCATCCCGCCCC
TAACTCCGCCCAGTTCCGCCCATTCTCCGCCCCATGGCTGACTAATTTTTTTTATTTATGCAGAGGCCGA
GGCCGCCTCGGCCTCTGAGCTATTCCAGAAGTAGTGAGGAGGCTTTTTTGGAGGCCTAGGCTTTTGCAAA
GATCGATCAAGAGACAGGATGAGGATCGTTTCGCATGATTGAACAAGATGGATTGCACGCAGGTTCTCCG
GCCGCTTGGGTGGAGAGGCTATTCGGCTATGACTGGGCACAACAGACAATCGGCTGCTCTGATGCCGCCG
TGTTCCGGCTGTCAGCGCAGGGGCGCCCGGTTCTTTTTGTCAAGACCGACCTGTCCGGTGCCCTGAATGA
ACTGCAAGACGAGGCAGCGCGGCTATCGTGGCTGGCCACGACGGGCGTTCCTTGCGCAGCTGTGCTCGAC
GTTGTCACTGAAGCGGGAAGGGACTGGCTGCTATTGGGCGAAGTGCCGGGGCAGGATCTCCTGTCATCTC
ACCTTGCTCCTGCCGAGAAAGTATCCATCATGGCTGATGCAATGCGGCGGCTGCATACGCTTGATCCGGC
TACCTGCCCATTCGACCACCAAGCGAAACATCGCATCGAGCGAGCACGTACTCGGATGGAAGCCGGTCTT
GTCGATCAGGATGATCTGGACGAAGAGCATCAGGGGCTCGCGCCAGCCGAACTGTTCGCCAGGCTCAAGG
CGAGCATGCCCGACGGCGAGGATCTCGTCGTGACCCATGGCGATGCCTGCTTGCCGAATATCATGGTGGA
AAATGGCCGCTTTTCTGGATTCATCGACTGTGGCCGGCTGGGTGTGGCGGACCGCTATCAGGACATAGCG
TTGGCTACCCGTGATATTGCTGAAGAGCTTGGCGGCGAATGGGCTGACCGCTTCCTCGTGCTTTACGGTA
TCGCCGCTCCCGATTCGCAGCGCATCGCCTTCTATCGCCTTCTTGACGAGTTCTTCTGAGCGGGACTCTG
GGGTTCGAAATGACCGACCAAGCGACGCCCAACCTGCCATCACGAGATTTCGATTCCACCGCCGCCTTCT
ATGAAAGGTTGGGCTTCGGAATCGTTTTCCGGGACGCCGGCTGGATGATCCTCCAGCGCGGGGATCTCAT
GCTGGAGTTCTTCGCCCACCCTAGGGGGAGGCTAACTGAAACACGGAAGGAGACAATACCGGAAGGAACC
CGCGCTATGACGGCAATAAAAAGACAGAATAAAACGCACGGTGTTGGGTCGTTTGTTCATAAACGCGGGG
TTCGGTCCCAGGGCTGGCACTCTGTCGATACCCCACCGAGACCCCATTGGGGCCAATACGCCCGCGTTTC
TTCCTTTTCCCCACCCCACCCCCCAAGTTCGGGTGAAGGCCCAGGGCTCGCAGCCAACGTCGGGGCGGCA
GGCCCTGCCATAGCCTCAGGTTACTCATATATACTTTAGATTGATTTAAAACTTCATTTTTAATTTAAAA
GGATCTAGGTGAAGATCCTTTTTGATAATCTCATGACCAAAATCCCTTAACGTGAGTTTTCGTTCCACTG
AGCGTCAGACCCCGTAGAAAAGATCAAAGGATCTTCTTGAGATCCTTTTTTTCTGCGCGTAATCTGCTGC
TTGCAAACAAAAAAACCACCGCTACCAGCGGTGGTTTGTTTGCCGGATCAAGAGCTACCAACTCTTTTTC
CGAAGGTAACTGGCTTCAGCAGAGCGCAGATACCAAATACTGTTCTTCTAGTGTAGCCGTAGTTAGGCCA
CCACTTCAAGAACTCTGTAGCACCGCCTACATACCTCGCTCTGCTAATCCTGTTACCAGTGGCTGCTGCC
AGTGGCGATAAGTCGTGTCTTACCGGGTTGGACTCAAGACGATAGTTACCGGATAAGGCGCAGCGGTCGG
GCTGAACGGGGGGTTCGTGCACACAGCCCAGCTTGGAGCGAACGACCTACACCGAACTGAGATACCTACA
GCGTGAGCTATGAGAAAGCGCCACGCTTCCCGAAGGGAGAAAGGCGGACAGGTATCCGGTAAGCGGCAGG
GTCGGAACAGGAGAGCGCACGAGGGAGCTTCCAGGGGGAAACGCCTGGTATCTTTATAGTCCTGTCGGGT
TTCGCCACCTCTGACTTGAGCGTCGATTTTTGTGATGCTCGTCAGGGGGGCGGAGCCTATGGAAAAACGC
CAGCAACGCGGCCTTTTTACGGTTCCTGGCCTTTTGCTGGCCTTTTGCTCACATGTTCTTTCCTGCGTTA
TCCCCTGATTCTGTGGATAACCGTATTACCGCCATGCAT
Features (pLannotate 1.2.2; 17 found; start..end, strand, type, name):
     61..364     +  enhancer       CMV enhancer: human cytomegalovirus immediate early enhancer
    365..568     +  promoter       CMV promoter: human cytomegalovirus (CMV) immediate early promoter
    597..974     +  CDS            H2B: human histone H2B; HIST1H2BJ
    993..1709    +  CDS            EGFP: EGFP is a basic (constitutively fluorescent) green fluorescent protein published in 1996, derived from Aequorea victoria. It is reported to be a rapidly-maturing weak dimer with moderate acid sensitivity.
   1710..1728    +  misc_feature   MCS (fragment): multiple cloning site
   1731..4334    +  CDS            INCENP (fragment): INCE_HUMAN - Experimental evidence at protein level: Swiss-Prot protein existence level 1. Component of the chromosomal passenger complex (CPC), a complex that acts as a key regulator of mitosis. The CPC complex has essential functions at the centromere in ensuring correct chromosome alignment and segregation and is required for chromatin-induced microtubule stabilization and spindle assembly. Acts as a scaffold regulating CPC localization and activity. The C-terminus associates with AURKB or AURKC, the N-terminus associated with BIRC5/survivin and CDCA8/borealin tethers the CPC to the inner c
   4338..4381    +  misc_feature   MCS (fragment): multiple cloning site
   4398..4482    +  CDS            large T antigen (fragment): large T antigen from SV40 (simian virus 40)
   4505..4626    +  polyA_signal   SV40 poly(A) signal: SV40 polyadenylation signal
   4660..5088    -  rep_origin     f1 ori (sequence partly withheld): f1 bacteriophage origin of replication; arrow indicates direction of (+) strand synthesis
   5115..5219    +  promoter       AmpR promoter: bla
   5221..5578    +  promoter       SV40 promoter: SV40 enhancer and early promoter
   5613..6407    +  CDS            NeoR/KanR: aminoglycoside phosphotransferase from Tn5; aph(3')-II (or nptII); confers resistance to neomycin, kanamycin, and G418 (Geneticin®)
   6428..6580    +  CDS            ble (fragment): BLE_KLEPN - Experimental evidence at protein level: Swiss-Prot protein existence level 1. Binding protein with a strong affinity to the bleomycin family of antibiotics. Binds to CL990; an antimitotic-antibiotic compound. From Klebsiella pneumoniae.
   6639..6686    +  polyA_signal   HSV TK poly(A) signal: herpes simplex virus thymidine kinase polyadenylation signal (Cole and Stacy, 1985)
   6777..6793    -  polyA_signal   bGH poly(A) signal (fragment): bovine growth hormone polyadenylation signal
   7015..7603    +  rep_origin     ori: high-copy-number ColE1/pMB1/pBR322/pUC origin of replication
