[The description below was written by a language model from this plasmid's Addgene catalogue record and pLannotate feature annotations shown in this document.]
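Description:
H2B-GFP-INCENP∆cen is a mammalian expression plasmid built on an H2B-EGFP-MCS backbone, whose layout resembles the common EGFP fusion vectors. The CMV immediate-early enhancer and promoter drive a single open reading frame in which human histone H2B is followed by EGFP and then, after a short remnant of the multiple cloning site, a human INCENP fragment inserted between XhoI and HindIII sites. An SV40 polyadenylation signal terminates the transcript. INCENP is the scaffold of the chromosomal passenger complex: its N-terminus binds survivin and borealin to tether the complex to the inner centromere, and its C-terminus associates with Aurora B. The name indicates that the centromere-targeting region has been removed, so fusion to H2B would be expected to place INCENP along chromatin generally, with GFP allowing the fusion to be visualised. The catalogue lists the mutation as "truncated to 1-862"; the record does not make clear how this numbering relates to the deleted region.

In bacteria the plasmid is maintained at high copy through a pUC-type ColE1 origin and selected with kanamycin. The same Tn5 NeoR/KanR gene is preceded by both a bacterial bla promoter and the SV40 early promoter and followed by the HSV TK poly(A) signal, so it also supports G418 selection of transfected mammalian cells. An f1 origin is present as well. Short annotated fragments of SV40 large T antigen, ble and the bGH poly(A) signal appear to be backbone remnants. The sequenced record is 7,717 nt, which fits the stated 5,111 bp backbone plus the roughly 2.6 kb insert; the catalogue "total vector size" of 2,586 bp therefore most likely reflects the insert length. The associated work concerns Aurora B control of mitotic H2B phosphorylation.
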