Addgene plasmid #184044: H2B-GFP-INCENP∆cen
Purpose: Expresses H2B-GFP fused to INCENP∆cen
Depositing lab: Lienhard Schmitz. Depositing organization: Justus Liebig-Universitaet Giessen. Publication: The Aurora B-controlled PP1/RepoMan complex determines the spatial and temporal distribution of mitotic H2B S6 phosphorylation. Pfisterer M, Robert R, Saul VV, Pritz A, Seibert M, Feederle R, Schmitz ML. Open Biol. 2024 May;14(5):230460. doi: 10.1098/rsob.230460. Epub 2024 May 29. PubMed 38806145.
Backbone
  Vector backbone: H2B-EGFP-MCS
  Backbone size w/o insert (bp): 5111
  Total vector size (bp): 2586
  Vector type: Mammalian Expression
  Selectable markers: Neomycin (select with G418)
Growth in bacteria
  Bacterial resistance: Kanamycin, 50 μg/mL
  Growth temperature: 37°C
  Growth strain: DH5alpha
  Copy number: High Copy
Gene/Insert
  Gene/Insert name: INCENP
  Species: H. sapiens (human)
  Mutation: Truncated to 1-862
  Entrez Gene: INCENP
  Promoter: CMV
  Tag / fusion protein: H2B (N terminal on backbone); GFP (N terminal on backbone)
  Cloning method: Restriction Enzyme; 5′ cloning site XhoI (not destroyed); 3′ cloning site HindIII (not destroyed)
  Sequencing primers: 5′ CAACGGGACTTTCCAAAATG; 3′ CCTCTACAAATGTGGTATGG
Terms and licenses: Academic/Nonprofit Terms; Industry Terms: Not Available to Industry
How to cite: H2B-GFP-INCENP∆cen was a gift from Lienhard Schmitz (Addgene plasmid # 184044 ; http://n2t.net/addgene:184044 ; RRID:Addgene_184044)
